>Addgene plasmid #227387 | BRD4dN-mCherry-SspB | addgene full sequence | sequence record 450159 | Addgene NGS Result
TTGAGATCCTTTTTTTCTGCGCGTAATCTGCTGCTTGCAAACAAAAAAACCACCGCTACCAGCGGTGGTT
TGTTTGCCGGATCAAGAGCTACCAACTCTTTTTCCGAAGGTAACTGGCTTCAGCAGAGCGCAGATACCAA
ATACTGTTCTTCTAGTGTAGCCGTAGTTAGGCCACCACTTCAAGAACTCTGTAGCACCGCCTACATACCT
CGCTCTGCTAATCCTGTTACCAGTGGCTGCTGCCAGTGGCGATAAGTCGTGTCTTACCGGGTTGGACTCA
AGACGATAGTTACCGGATAAGGCGCAGCGGTCGGGCTGAACGGGGGGTTCGTGCACACAGCCCAGCTTGG
AGCGAACGACCTACACCGAACTGAGATACCTACAGCGTGAGCTATGAGAAAGCGCCACGCTTCCCGAAGG
GAGAAAGGCGGACAGGTATCCGGTAAGCGGCAGGGTCGGAACAGGAGAGCGCACGAGGGAGCTTCCAGGG
GGAAACGCCTGGTATCTTTATAGTCCTGTCGGGTTTCGCCACCTCTGACTTGAGCGTCGATTTTTGTGAT
GCTCGTCAGGGGGGCGGAGCCTATGGAAAAACGCCAGCAACGCGGCCTTTTTACGGTTCCTGGCCTTTTG
CTGGCCTTTTGCTCACATGTTCTTTCCTGCGTTATCCCCTGATTCTGTGGATAACCGTATTACCGCCTTT
GAGTGAGCTGATACCGCTCGCCGCAGCCGAACGACCGAGCGCAGCGAGTCAGTGAGCGAGGAAGCGGAAG
AGCGCCCAATACGCAAACCGCCTCTCCCCGCGCGTTGGCCGATTCATTAATGCAGCTGGCACGACAGGTT
TCCCGACTGGAAAGCGGGCAGTGAGCGCAACGCAATTAATGTGAGTTAGCTCACTCATTAGGCACCCCAG
GCTTTACACTTTATGCTTCCGGCTCGTATGTTGTGTGGAATTGTGAGCGGATAACAATTTCACACAGGAA
ACAGCTATGACCATGATTACGCCAAGCTCTAGCTAGAGGTCGACGGTATACAGACATGATAAGATACATT
GATGAGTTTGGACAAACCACAACTAGAATGCAGTGAAAAAAATGCTTTATTTGTGAAATTTGTGATGCTA
TTGCTTTATTTGTAACCATTATAAGCTGCAATAAACAAGTTGGGGTGGGCGAAGAACTCCAGCATGAGAT
CCCCGCGCTGGAGGATCATCCAGCCGGCGTCCCGGAAAACGATTCCGAAGCCCAACCTTTCATAGAAGGC
GGCGGTGGAATCGAAATCTCGTAGCACGTGTCAGTCCTGCTCCTCGGCCACGAAGTGCACGCAGTTGCCG
GCCGGGTCGCGCAGGGCGAACTCCCGCCCCCACGGCTGCTCGCCGATCTCGGTCATGGCCGGCCCGGAGG
CGTCCCGGAAGTTCGTGGACACGACCTCCGACCACTCGGCGTACAGCTCGTCCAGGCCGCGCACCCACAC
CCAGGCCAGGGTGTTGTCCGGCACCACCTGGTCCTGGACCGCGCTGATGAACAGGGTCACGTCGTCCCGG
ACCACACCGGCGAAGTCGTCCTCCACGAAGTCCCGGGAGAACCCGAGCCGGTCGGTCCAGAACTCGACCG
CTCCGGCGACGTCGCGCGCGGTGAGCACCGGAACGGCACTGGTCAACTTGGCCATGGTTTAGTTCCTCAC
CTTGTCGTATTATACTATGCCGATATACTATGCCGATGATTAATTGTCAACACGTGCTGATCAGATCCGA
AAATGGATATACAAGCTCCCGGGAGCTTTTTGCAAAAGCCTAGGCCTCCAAAAAAGCCTCCTCACTACTT
CTGGAATAGCTCAGAGGCAGAGGCGGCCTCGGCCTCTGCATAAATAAAAAAAATTAGTCAGCCATGGGGC
GGAGAATGGGCGGAACTGGGCGGAGTTAGGGGCGGGATGGGCGGAGTTAGGGGCGGGACTATGGTTGCTG
ACTAATTGAGATGCATGCTTTGCATACTTCTGCCTGCTGGGGAGCCTGGGGACTTTCCACACCTGGTTGC
TGACTAATTGAGATGCATGCTTTGCATACTTCTGCCTGCTGGGGAGCCTGGGGACTTTCCACACCCTAAC
TGACACACATTCCACAGAATTAATTCGCGTTAAATTTTTGTTAAATCAGCTCATTTTTTAACCAATAGGC
CGAAATCGGCAAAATCCCTTATAAATCAAAAGAATAGACCGAGATAGGGT
[37 nt withheld, positions 2221-2257]
AAAGAACGTGGACTCCAACGTCAAAGG
[49 nt withheld, positions 2285-2333]
T
[91 nt withheld, positions 2335-2425]
G
[124 nt withheld, positions 2427-2550]
GGGGATACCCCCTAGAGCCCCAGCTGGTTCTTTCCGCCTCAGAAGCCATAGAGCCCACCGCATCCCCAGC
ATGCCTGCTATTGTCTTCCCAATCCTCCCCCTTGCTGTCCTGCCCCACCCCACCCCCCAGAATAGAATGA
CACCTACTCAGACAATGCGATGCAATTTCCTCATTTTATTAGGAAAGGACAGTGGGAGTGGCACCTTCCA
GGGTCAAGGAAGGCACGGGGGAGGGGCAAACAACAGATGGCTGGCAACTAGAAGGCACAGTCGAGGCTGA
TCAGCGGGTTTAAACGGGCCCTGCTAGAGATTTTCCACACTGACTAAAAGGGTCTGAGGGATCTCTAGTT
ACCAGAGTCACACAACAGACGGGCACACACTACTTGAAGCACTCAAGGCAAGCTTTATTGAGGCTTAAGC
AGTGGGTTCCCTAGTTAGCCAGAGAGCTCCCAGGCTCAGATCTGGTCTAACCAGAGAGACCCAGTACAGT
CCGGATGCAGCTCTCGGGCCATGTGATGAAATGCTAGGCGGCTGTCAAACCTCCACTCTAATACTTCTCT
CTCCGGGTCATCCATCCCATGCAGGCTCACAGGGTGTAACAAGCGGGTGTTCTCTCCTTCATTGGCTTCT
TCTACCTTCTCTTGCTCAACTGGTACTAGCTTGTAGCACCATCCAAAGGTCAGTGGATATCTGATCCCTG
GCCCTGGTGTGTAGTTCTGCCAATCAGGGAAGTAGCCTTGTGTGTGGTAGATCCACAGATCAAGGATATC
TTGTCTTCGTTGGGAGTGAATTAGCCCTTCCAGTCCCCCCTTTTCTTTTAAAAAGTGGCTAAGATCTACA
GCTGCCTTGTAAGTCATTGGTCTTAAAGGTACCTGAGGTGTGACTGGAAAACCCACCTCCTCCTCCTCTT
GTGCTTCTAGCCAGGCACAATCAGCATTGGTAGCTGCTGTATTGCTACTTGTGATTGCTCCATGTTTTTC
TAGGTCTCGAGGTCGACGGTATCGATGCGGGGAGGCGGCCCAAAGGGAGATCCGACTCGTCTGAGGGCGA
AGGCGAAGACGCGGAAGAGGCCGCAGAGCCGGCAGCAGGCCGCGGGAAGGAAGGTCCGCTGGATTGAGGG
CCGAAGGGACGTAGCAGAAGGACGTCCCGCGCAGAATCCAGGTGGCAACACAGGCGAGCAGCCAAGGAAA
GGACGATGATTTCCCCGACAACACCACGGAATTGTCAGTGCCCAACAGCCGAGCCCCTGTCCAGCAGCGG
GCAAGGCAGGCGGCGATGAGTTCCGCCGTGGCAATAGGGAGGGGGAAAGCGAAAGTCCCGGAAAGGAGCT
GACAGGTGGTGGCAATGCCCCAACCAGTGGGGGTTGCGTCAGCAAACACAGTGCACACCACGCCACGTTG
CCTGACAACGGGCCACAACTCCTCATAAAGAGACAGCAACCAGGATTTATACAAGGAGGAGAAAATGAAA
GCCATACGGGAAGCAATAGCATGATACAAAGGCATTAAAGCAGCGTATCCACATAGCGTAAAAGGAGCAA
CATAGTTAAGAATACCAGTCAATCTTTCACAAATTTTGTAATCCAGAGGTTGATTATCGATAAGCTTGAT
ATCGAATTCTAGAGTCGCGGCCGCTTTACTTGTACGATCCCGGCGCGCCTTAACCAATATTCAGCTCGTC
ATAGATTTCTTCTGGTTCGAACATCACACCATCGCCGTTCTCGCGAGCGTAAATGGCCAGAGCGGCACCC
ATCGGGATATACAGTTCACGAGACACGCCCTTAAAGCGGGCGTTGAACTGGATAAAATCATTTGTCAGTT
GCAGGTTGCCGGTCGCACTTGCAGACAGATTCAGCACGATCTGACCGTCTTTCACATACTCCACGGGCAC
GTTCACGCCCAGGTATGTGGCATCCACCACCAGATATGGGGTAAAGCTGTTATCAACCAGCCAATCGTAA
TATTCACGCAGCAGCTTAGGGCGTTTCGGGGAGCTACCTCCAGAGGTACCACCGGATCCCTTGTACAATT
CATCCATGCCCCCTGTGCTATGTCTGCCCTCGGCCCGCTCGTACTGTTCCACGATGGTATAGTCTTCGTT
ATGGGATGTAATATCCAGTTTGATATTCACGTTGTATGCCCCAGGAAGCTGAACGGGTTTCTTGGCCTTA
TAGGTGGTTTTGACCTCAGCATCATAATGTCCCCCATCCTTCAGCTTGAGTCGCTGCTTGATTTCTCCCT
TCAGTGCTCCGTCCTCGGGATACATGCGTTCTGAGCTGGCTTCCCAGCCCATAGTTTTCTTCTGCATCAC
GGGGCCGTCTGATGGGAAGTTAGTGCCCCGAAGTTTAACCTTATAGATAAATTCTCCGTCCTGAAGAGAG
CTGTCCTGGGTAACTGTGACTACACCGCCATCCTCAAAATTCATTACCCGTTCCCACTTGAACCCTTCAG
GGAAGCTCAGTTTCAAGTAGTCCGGAATATCGGCAGGGTGCTTAACGTAAGCCTTAGAGCCGTACATAAA
CTGGGGTGACAGGATGTCCCAGGCGAAAGGCAGGGGGCCACCCTTGGTCACCTTCAGTTTGGCCGTCTGT
GTCCCTTCATAGGGTCGCCCCTCGCCTTCGCCCTCGATTTCGAACTCGTGACCGTTCACAGATCCCTCCA
TATGCACCTTGAACCTCATAAATTCCTTGATTATAGCCATGTTATCCTCCTCGCCTTTAGACACCATTCC
TCCACCTCCGCTAGAGAAAAGATTTTCTTCAAATATTGACAATAGATCACTCTGGAAATTCATGTCAATG
GTAGCTGCCATGGCTTCCCGGCGTCTTCGCTCCTGCTCCCGCTTCCGGGCCAACTCCCTCTGCTGGTCCA
GCATGGACTGGGGCTGGGAGCTCTGGGCCTGTGGGGTGGCGGCGGCAGCCACCGCAGCTGCTTGCTGTTG
CTGCTGCTGCTGTTGCTCCTGGCGCTGCTGCTGCTGCTGCTCCTGGCGCCGACGTGCCTCCTCATGGGCC
CGCCGGGCCTGCTCCAGCGCATCCTCGTCCTCTCGGCTCCTCATGCGCTCCTGCCGCAGCCGCTCCTTCT
CCTTCTCAGCGTGCTCGGCCTGAGCCTTCAGGGCCTTCTCACGCTCCTCTTTCTCCCGAGCGGCGCGGCG
GAACTGCTCGAAGCTGTCGCTGGATGACTTGGCTGTGGAGGAGGGGGTGGTCGGATGCTTCTGCACTAGG
CTGGCCCAGGAGCCCATGTTCTTGATTTTCAGGTCCTTTTTGGGCGCAACTGGAGTCTTCGGCTCCTGTT
TCTGTTTGTCCTTGTCAGGGGCCCCTGGTGGCGGTGCGTTCTGCTCTGGGGGCCGGATCACAGGCCTCCC
GACATCCACAGGCTTCATTTCCGGCCGCTGGGGCAGGTGGACGGGGGCCTTGATGCTCTCCGGGTGCTTG
GGGGGCTCCGGCCGCAGCGAGGGGCTGAAGGGCTCGCTGCGGATGATGGGTGAGTGGATCTTCTCCTCCT
TCACCACCACGAGGGGCTGGGGCTGGACCACGGAGGCAGCACGCAGCTCCTGTTTCTTAGGCTGGACGTT
TTGCTGGGGTGGAGACTGGTGGGTCAGGCTCTGGAACTGTGACATCTGGGGGGAATGTATCATAAGCGGG
GAGGGGGCTTCGCGGAGGTGACCGGTTGAGTAGGGGTCCGACTTGTGGTGCCGGGGTGAATGGTGGTGCT
GGATGACTTGCTGAGGCTTGGCAGGCTGCGGCGGGGGTGGCTGCTGGCCTGGGGGCGGATGGGGGGGCTG
CTGGCCCTGGGGTGGCGGGGGCTGTTGGATGTGGGTGGAAAACTGCATGGGCTGCAAGTGCACGGGCCGT
GGAGGGGGCTGATGCTGCTGCTGGGGTGGAGGCTGGGGCTGGGGTGGTGGGGGTGGTGGCGGCTGCTGCT
GCAGCTGCTGCTGCACAGAGGGGTGGGGTGGGGGCGGCAGGGGGGGTGGGGGCTGGGACTGCACCTTCAC
GGAAGGGAGTAGCGGCGTAGGGGGCTGCACCTTCTGCAGCTGCTGCAGGTACAGCTGCATCTGCATGGAG
GTGAGGGGTGGGGCAGGTGGCTCTTCATCCTCCAGCAGCACTTGGGGGGGTTGGGCCATGGGGGGCTGTG
GGAGCAGGGGTGTTTGGGTCAAGGCTGGTGACACGGCTGGGGGCCGGGCGGGCTTGGGAGGCAGGGCAGC
GGCTCGGTTGCTGGGCCGTGATGGCTGCTGGGGTAGTGCGTTGTGCAAAGCTGGAGGAGAGACCACTGCG
TGCTGGTTGAGATGGGGTGGAGTGCTGTGCTCAGGCGGCTGGGGCAGGTGAGGGGGCAGCTCAGGCTGCG
GCAGGTGCAGGATGGGCTGGGTGAAGTGGCCGATGGGGTCAAAGACGCTGCCTGGGAGCTGGGGCTCCAG
GACGGGCACCTGGGTGGCAATGAAGGGTGGGGGCGAGGACTTCATCGCCGGGGCTGCCTGCTGCGGCATG
GAGGGTGGGGGAGGCGGGGGTGGCGGCTGCTGTTGCTGCTGCGGAGGTGGAGGCGGTGGGGGCTGCTGGG
GAGGCGGGGGCGGCTGCTGGGGCACAGGAGCCGGGGCCTGCTGCATCTGCTGATGGTGGTGATGATGGTG
CTTCTTCTGCTCCCTCCCGGGGTGCCCCTTCTTTTTTGACTTCGGAGCCATCTCTGTTTCGGAGTCTTCG
CTGTCAGAGGAGCTGGACTCACTGGAGCTCTCCGACTCTGAGGACGAGAAGCCCTTCATCTTGGAGGAGC
CGGCAATCACATCAACTTTCTC
[249 nt withheld, positions 7333-7581]
CTCATACGTGGGAGGGGGCTTGCTCTTCATGGGCGCTGGCTCCTTCTTGCTCACATTGCTGTTGCTGCTA
TTATTTTTCTTCGTCTTTTTAGGAGGAGGTTCCTTGGCTTTGCTTTTTTTATTCTCTTCCACTTCCTCTT
TCCTTTTGTGCTTTTCTTTTTTCTTTTCCTTCTTGTCTTTCTCCTTTTTCTTTGGTTTGTTCTGCTGGGG
CTGAGAGAGGGCTGCAAGCTGCTCGTGCACGGCTTTGAGCTGCTCCTGGAGCTCAGCCAGCCGCTGGGCT
CGCTCCTCCTCAGAGTCATCAGTCGAACTGTCACTGTCCGAGGAGCTATCGCTGCTGCTGTCGCTGGATG
AGGGCGGGGCCACAACCTTGGTGGGAGGGGGCACTGCCGGGGAGGACACGGCCACCACTGGCTCCTCCAT
GGTGCTAGCTACCGGTGATCCTCTAGAGTCGACCTGCAGCCCAAGCTTCGTCTAACAAAAAAGCCAAAAA
CGGCCAGAATTTAGCGGACAATTTACTAGTCTAACACTGAAAATTACATATTGACCCAAATGATTACATT
TCAAAAGGTGCCTAAAAAACTTCACAAAACACACTCGCCAACCCCGAGCGCATAGTTCAAAACCGGAGCT
TCAGCTACTTAAGAAGATAGGTACATAAAACCGACCAAAGAAACTGACGCCTCACTTATCCCTCCCCTCA
CCAGAGGTCCGGCGCCTGTCGATTCAGGAGAGCCTACCCTAGGCCCGAACCCTGCGTCCTGCGACGGAGA
AAAGCCTACCGCACACCTACCGGCAGGTGGCCCCACCCTGCATTATAAGCCAACAGAACGGGTGACGTCA
CGACACGACGAGGGCGCGCGCTCCCAAAGGTACGGGTGCACTGCCCAACGGCACCGCCATAACTGCCGCC
CCCGCAACAGACGACAAACCGAGTTCTCCAGTCAGTGACAAACTTCACGTCAGGGTCCCCAGATGGTGCC
CCAGCCCATCTCACCCGAATAAGAGCTTTCCCGCATTAGCGAAGGCCTCAAGACCTTGGGTTCTTGCCGC
CCACCATGCCCCCCACCTTGTTTCAACGACCTCACAGCCCGCCTCACAAGCGTCTTCCATTCAAGACTCG
GGAACAGCCGCCATTTTGCTGCGCTCCCCCCAACCCCCAGTTCAGGGCAACCTTGCTCGCGGACCCAGAC
TACAGCCCTTGGCGGTCTCTCCACACGCTTCCGTCCCACCGAGCGGCCCGGCGGCCACGAAAGCCCCGGC
CAGCCCAGCAGCCCGCTACTCACCAAGTGACGATCACAGCGATCCACAAACAAGAACCGCGACCCAAATC
CCGGCTGCGACGGAACTAGCTGTGCCACACCCGGCGCGTCCTTATATAATCATCGGCGTTCACCGCCCCA
CGGAGATCCCTCCGCAGAATCGCCGAGAAGGGACTACTTTTCCTCGCCTGTTCCGCTCTCTGGAAAGAAA
ACCAGTGCCCTAGAGTCACCCAAGTCCCGTCCTAAAATGTCCTTCTGCTGATACTGGGGTTCTAAGGCCG
AGTCTTATGAGCAGCGGGCCGCTGTCCTGAGCGTCCGGGCGGAAGGATCAGGACGCTCGCTGCGCCCTTC
GTCTGACGTGGCAGCGCTCGCCGTGAGGAGGGGGGCGCCCGCGGGAGGCGCCAAAACCCGGCGCGGAGGC
CAGATCTGGAGCCGACACGGGTTAATTAACCAAACTGGATCTCTGCTGTCCCTGTAATAAACCCGAAAAT
TTTGAATTTTTGTAATTTGTTTTTGTAATTCTTTAGTTTGTATGTCTGTTGCTATTATGTCTACTATTCT
TTCCCCTGCACTGTACCCCCCAATCCCCCCTTTTCTTTTAAAATTGTGGATGAATACTGCCATTTGTCTG
CAGAATTGGCGCACGCAGTGCCGATCCGTTCACTAATCGAATGGATCTGTCTCTGTCTCTCTCTCCACCT
TCTTCTTCTATTCCTTCGGGCCTGTCGGGTCCCCTCGGGGTTGGGAGGTGGGTCTGAAACGATAATGGTG
AATATCCCTGCCTAACTCTATTCACTATAGAAAGTACAGCAAAAACTATTCTTAAACCTACCAAGCCTCC
TACTATCATTATGAATAATTTTATATACCACAGCCAATTTGTTATGTTAAACCAATTCCACAAACTTGCC
CATTTATCTAATTCCAATAATTCTTGTTCATTCTTTTCTTGCTGGTTTTGCGATTCTTCAATTAAGGAGT
GTATTAAGCTTGTGTAATTGTTAATTTCTCTGTCCCACTCCATCCAGGTCGTGTGATTCCAAATCTGTTC
CAGAGATTTATTACTCCAACTAGCATTCCAAGGCACAGCAGTGGTGCAAATGAGTTTTCCAGAGCAACCC
CAAATCCCCAGGAGCTGTTGATCCTTTAGGTATCTTTCCACAGCCAGGATTCTTGCCTGGAGCTGCTTGA
TGCCCCAGACTGTGAGTTGCAACAGATGCTGTTGCGCCTCAATAGCCCTCAGCAAATTGTTCTGCTGCTG
CACTATACCAGACAATAATTGTCTGGCCTGTACCGTCAGCGTCATTGACGCTGCGCCCATAGTGCTTCCT
GCTGCTCCCAAGAACCCAAGGAACAAAGCTCCTATTCCCACTGCTCTTTTTTCTCTCTGCACCACTCTTC
TCTTTGCCTTGGTGGGTGCTACTCCTAATGGTTCAATTTTTACTACTTTATATTTATATAATTCACTTCT
CCAATTGTCCCTCATATCTCCTCCTCCAGGTCTGAAGATCAGCGGCCGCTTGCTGTGCGGTGGTCTTACT
TTTGTTTTGCTCTTCCTCTATCTTGTCTAAAGCTTCCTTGGTGTCTTTTATCTCTATCCTTTGATGCACA
CAATAGAGGGTTGCTACTGTATTATATAATGATCTAAGTTCTTCTGATCCTGTCTGAAGGGATGGTTGTA
GCTGTCCCAGTATTTGTCTACAGCCTTCTGATGTTTCTAACAGGCCAGGATTAACTGCGAATCGTTCTAG
CTCCCTGCTTGCCCATACTATATGTTTTAATTTATATTTTTTCTTTCCCCCTGGCCTTAACCGAATTTTT
TCCCATCGCGATCTAATTCTCCCCCGCTTAATACTGACGCTCTCGCACCCATCTCTCTCCTTCTAGCCTC
CGCTAGTCAAAATTTTTGGCGTACTCACCAGTCGCCGCCCCTCGCCTCTTGCCGTGCGCGCTTCAGCAAG
CCGAGTCCTGCGTCGAGAGAGCTCCTCTGGTTTCCCTTTCGCTTTCAAGTCCCTGTTCGGGCGCCACTGC
TAGAGATTTTCCACACTGACTAAAAGGGTCTGAGGGATCTCTAGTTACCAGAGTCACACAACAGACGGGC
ACACACTACTTGAAGCACTCAAGGCAAGCTTTATTGAGGCTTAAGCAGTGGGTTCCCTAGTTAGCCAGAG
AGCTCCCAGGCTCAGATCTGGTCTAACCAGAGAGACCCAGTACAGGCAAAACGCGCTGCTTATATAGACC
TCCCACCGTACACGCCTACCGCCCATTTGCGTCAATGGGGCGGAGTTGTTACGACATTTTGGAAAGTCCC
GTTGATTTTGGTGCCAAAACAAACTCCCATTGACGTCAATGGGGTGGAGACTTGGAAATCCCCGTGAGTC
AAACCGCTATCCACGCCCATTGATGTACTGCCAAAACCGCATCACCATGGTAATAGCGATGACTAATACG
TAGATGTACTGCCAAGTAGGAAAGTCCCATAAGGTCATGTACTGGGCATAATGCCAGGCGGGCCATTTAC
CGTCATTGACGTCAATAGGGGGCGTACTTGGCATATGATACACTTGATGTACTGCCAAGTGGGCAGTTTA
CCGTAAATACTCCACCCATTGACGTCAATGGAAAGTCCCTATTGGCGTTACTATGGGAACATACGTCATT
ATTGACGTCAATGGGCGGGGGTCGTTGGGCGGTCAGCCAGGCGGGCCATTTACCGTAAGTTATGTAACGC
GGAACTCCATATATGGGCTATGAACTAATGACCCCGTAATTGATTACTATTAATAACTAGTCAATAATCA
ATGTCAACGCGTATATCTGGCCCGTACATCGCGAAGCAGCGCAAAACGCCTAACCCTAAGCAGATTCTTC
ATGCAATTGTCGGTCAAGCCTTGCCTTGTTGTAGCTTAAATTTTGCTCGCGCACTACTCAGCGACCTCCA
ACACACAAGCAGGGAGCAGATACTGGCTTAACTATGCGGCATCAGAGCAGATTGTACTGAGAGTGCACCA
TAGGGGATCGGGAGATCTCCCGATCCGTCGACGTCAGGTGGCACTTTTCGGGGAAATGTGCGCGGAACCC
CTATTTGTTTATTTTTCTAAATACATTCAAATATGTATCCGCTCATGAGACAATAACCCTGATAAATGCT
TCAATAATATTGAAAAAGGAAGAGTATGAGTATTCAACATTTCCGTGTCGCCCTTATTCCCTTTTTTGCG
GCATTTTGCCTTCCTGTTTTTGCTCACCCAGAAACGCTGGTGAAAGTAAAAGATGCTGAAGATCAGTTGG
GTGCACGAGTGGGTTACATCGAACTGGATCTCAACAGCGGTAAGATCCTTGAGAGTTTTCGCCCCGAAGA
ACGTTTTCCAATGATGAGCACTTTTAAAGTTCTGCTATGTGGCGCGGTATTATCCCGTATTGACGCCGGG
CAAGAGCAACTCGGTCGCCGCATACACTATTCTCAGAATGACTTGGTTGAGTACTCACCAGTCACAGAAA
AGCATCTTACGGATGGCATGACAGTAAGAGAATTATGCAGTGCTGCCATAACCATGAGTGATAACACTGC
GGCCAACTTACTTCTGACAACGATCGGAGGACCGAAGGAGCTAACCGCTTTTTTGCACAACATGGGGGAT
CATGTAACTCGCCTTGATCGTTGGGAACCGGAGCTGAATGAAGCCATACCAAACGACGAGCGTGACACCA
CGATGCCTGTAGCAATGGCAACAACGTTGCGCAAACTATTAACTGGCGAACTACTTACTCTAGCTTCCCG
GCAACAATTAATAGACTGGATGGAGGCGGATAAAGTTGCAGGACCACTTCTGCGCTCGGCCCTTCCGGCT
GGCTGGTTTATTGCTGATAAATCTGGAGCCGGTGAGCGTGGGTCTCGCGGTATCATTGCAGCACTGGGGC
CAGATGGTAAGCCCTCCCGTATCGTAGTTATCTACACGACGGGGAGTCAGGCAACTATGGATGAACGAAA
TAGACAGATCGCTGAGATAGGTGCCTCACTGATTAAGCATTGGTAACTGTCAGACCAAGTTTACTCATAT
ATACTTTAGATTGATTTAAAACTTCATTTTTAATTTAAAAGGATCTAGGTGAAGATCCTTTTTGATAATC
TCATGACCAAAATCCCTTAACGTGAGTTTTCGTTCCACTGAGCGTCAGACCCCGTAGAAAAGATCAAAGG
ATCTTC
Features (pLannotate 1.2.2; 33 found; start..end, strand, type, name):
      1..589     +  rep_origin     ori: high-copy-number ColE1/pMB1/pBR322/pUC origin of replication
    772..864     +  CDS            lacI (fragment): lac repressor; lacI; The lac repressor binds to the lac operator to inhibit transcription in E. coli. This inhibition can be relieved by adding lactose or isopropyl-β-D-thiogalactopyranoside (IPTG).
    877..898     +  protein_bind   CAP binding site: CAP binding activates transcription in the presence of cAMP. E. coli catabolite activator protein
    913..943     +  promoter       lac promoter: promoter for the E. coli lac operon
    947..969     +  protein_bind   lac operator (fragment): The lac repressor binds to the lac operator to inhibit transcription in E. coli. This inhibition can be relieved by adding lactose or isopropyl-β-D-thiogalactopyranoside (IPTG). lac repressor encoded by lacI
   1040..1161    -  polyA_signal   SV40 poly(A) signal: SV40 polyadenylation signal
   1156..1281    -  CDS            ble (fragment): BLE_KLEPN - Experimental evidence at protein level: Swiss-Prot protein existence level 1. Binding protein with a strong affinity to the bleomycin family of antibiotics. Binds to CL990; an antimitotic-antibiotic compound. From Klebsiella pneumoniae.
   1291..1665    -  CDS            BleoR: antibiotic-binding protein; Sh ble from Streptoalloteichus hindustanus; confers resistance to bleomycin, phleomycin, and Zeocin™
   1684..1731    -  promoter       EM7 promoter: synthetic bacterial promoter&nbsp
   1779..2108    -  promoter       SV40 promoter: SV40 enhancer and early promoter
   2122..2550    -  rep_origin     f1 ori (sequence partly withheld): f1 bacteriophage origin of replication; arrow indicates direction of (+) strand synthesis
   2571..2592    -  promoter       SV40 promoter (fragment): SV40 enhancer and early promoter
   2596..2820    -  polyA_signal   bGH poly(A) signal: bovine growth hormone polyadenylation signal
   2852..3032    -  LTR            5' LTR (truncated): truncated 5' long terminal repeat (LTR) from HIV-1
   3039..3620    -  CDS            nef (fragment): NEF_HV1H2 - Experimental evidence at protein level: Swiss-Prot protein existence level 1. Extracellular Nef protein targets CD4(+) T-lymphocytes for apoptosis by interacting with CXCR4 surface receptors. From Human immunodeficiency virus type 1 group M subtype B (isolate HXB2) (HIV-1).
   3557..4145    -  misc_feature   WPRE: woodchuck hepatitis virus posttranscriptional regulatory element
   4145..4169    -  misc_feature   MCS (fragment): pBluescript multiple cloning site
   4216..4545    -  CDS            sspB (fragment): SSPB_HAEIN - Experimental evidence at protein level: Swiss-Prot protein existence level 1. Also stimulates degradation of the N-terminus of RseA (residues 1-108, alone or in complex with sigma-E) by ClpX-ClpP in a non-ssrA-mediated fashion. From Haemophilus influenzae (strain ATCC 51907 / DSM 11121 / KW20 / Rd).
   4570..5277    -  CDS            mCherry: mCherry is a basic (constitutively fluorescent) red fluorescent protein published in 2004, derived from Discosoma sp.. It is reported to be a very rapidly-maturing monomer with low acid sensitivity.
   5296..7998    -  CDS            BRD4 (fragment) (sequence partly withheld): BRD4_HUMAN - Also known as HUNK1. Experimental evidence at protein level: Swiss-Prot protein existence level 1. [Isoform B]: Acts as a chromatin insulator in the DNA damage response pathway. Inhibits DNA damage response signaling by recruiting the condensin-2 complex to acetylated histones, leading to chromatin structure remodeling, insulating the region from DNA damage response by limiting spreading of histone H2AX/H2A.x phosphorylation. From Homo sapiens (Human).
   8013..8040    +  misc_feature   MCS (fragment): pUC18/19 multiple cloning site
   8051..9262    -  promoter       UbC promoter: human ubiquitin C promoter
   9327..9444    -  misc_feature   cPPT/CTS: central polypurine tract and central termination sequence of HIV-1
   9494..9594    -  CDS            Rev (fragment): human immunodeficiency virus 1 (HIV-1) Rev protein; rev; enhances nuclear export of unspliced and incompletely spliced viral mRNAs
   9971..10204   -  misc_feature   RRE: The Rev response element (RRE) of HIV-1 allows for Rev-dependent mRNA export from the nucleus to the cytoplasm.
  10350..10713   -  CDS            HIV-1 gag (fragment): gag protein from human immunodeficiency virus 1; gag
  10697..10822   -  misc_feature   HIV-1 Ψ: packaging signal of human immunodeficiency virus type 1
  10869..11049   -  LTR            5' LTR (truncated): truncated 5' long terminal repeat (LTR) from HIV-1
  11067..11266   -  promoter       CMV promoter: human cytomegalovirus (CMV) immediate early promoter
  11267..11646   -  enhancer       CMV enhancer: human cytomegalovirus immediate early enhancer
  11801..11853   +  misc_feature   bom (fragment): basis of mobility region from pBR322
  11912..12016   +  promoter       AmpR promoter: bla
  12017..12877   +  CDS            AmpR: β-lactamase; bla; confers resistance to ampicillin, carbenicillin, and related antibiotics
