[The description below was written by a language model from this plasmid's Addgene catalogue record and pLannotate feature annotations shown in this document.]
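Description:
BRD4dN-mCherry-SspB is a lentiviral transfer plasmid built on the FM5 backbone that expresses a fusion of the human BRD4 intrinsically disordered region with mCherry and SspB. It replicates in E. coli from a high-copy ColE1/pUC-type origin and is selected with ampicillin through the bla gene. An f1 origin is also present. Outside the viral unit, the feature table shows an SV40 promoter/EM7 promoter–BleoR cassette with an SV40 poly(A) signal, which could confer Zeocin/bleomycin resistance, although the catalogue entry lists only ampicillin.

The viral genome is laid out in third-generation style. A CMV enhancer/promoter drives a truncated HIV-1 5' LTR, followed by the Ψ packaging signal with a gag fragment, the RRE for Rev-dependent nuclear export, and the cPPT/CTS. The expression cassette comes next, then a WPRE to boost transcript expression, a second truncated LTR and a bGH poly(A) signal. Within the cassette, the human ubiquitin C promoter drives a single open reading frame made up of a large BRD4 fragment (about 2.7 kb; the name indicates an N-terminal deletion), then mCherry, then an SspB fragment.

SspB is the binding partner of the iLID light-switchable system, so blue light can recruit this IDR fusion to an iLID-bearing partner supplied on a separate construct. The record describes the plasmid as a condensate module providing a light-inducible oligomerizing IDR, with mCherry allowing the protein to be imaged. It was deposited with work using condensate interfacial forces to reposition DNA loci and probe chromatin viscoelasticity. The insert was assembled by Golden Gate cloning.
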