Addgene plasmid #227387: BRD4dN-mCherry-SspB
Purpose: Condensate module, light-inducible oligomerization IDR
Depositing lab: Clifford Brangwynne. Depositing organization: Princeton University. Publication: Condensate interfacial forces reposition DNA loci and probe chromatin viscoelasticity. Strom AR, Kim Y, Zhao H, Chang YC, Orlovsky ND, Kosmrlj A, Storm C, Brangwynne CP. Cell. 2024 Aug 14:S0092-8674(24)00828-6. doi: 10.1016/j.cell.2024.07.034. PubMed 39168125.
Backbone
  Vector backbone: FM5
  Vector type: Lentiviral
Growth in bacteria
  Bacterial resistance: Ampicillin, 100 μg/mL
  Growth temperature: 37°C
  Growth strain: NEB Stable
  Copy number: Unknown
Gene/Insert
  Gene/Insert name: BRD4 IDR
  Species: H. sapiens (human)
  Cloning method: Golden Gate
Terms and licenses: Academic/Nonprofit Terms; Industry Terms: Not Available to Industry
How to cite: BRD4dN-mCherry-SspB was a gift from Clifford Brangwynne (Addgene plasmid # 227387 ; http://n2t.net/addgene:227387 ; RRID:Addgene_227387)
